Addgene plasmid #89425: pGAD424-rSyntenin1
Purpose: Two-hybrid system
Depositing lab: Fritz Rathjen. Depositing organization: Max-Delbrueck-Centrum fuer Molekulare Medizin (MDC). Publication: The neural cell recognition molecule neurofascin interacts with syntenin-1 but not with syntenin-2, both of which reveal self-associating activity. Koroll M, Rathjen FG, Volkmer H. J Biol Chem. 2001 Apr 6;276(14):10646-54. doi: 10.1074/jbc.M010647200. Epub 2001 Jan 4. PubMed 11152476.
Backbone
  Vector backbone: pGAD424
  Backbone manufacturer: Clontech
  Vector type: Yeast Expression
  Selectable markers: LEU2
Growth in bacteria
  Bacterial resistance: Ampicillin, 100 μg/mL
  Growth temperature: 37°C
  Growth strain: DH5alpha
  Copy number: High Copy
Gene/Insert
  Gene/Insert name: SDCBP (alt name: Syntenin-1)
  Species: R. norvegicus (rat)
  Promoter: ADH1
  Tag / fusion protein: Gal4 AD (N terminal on backbone)
  Cloning method: Restriction Enzyme; 5′ cloning site EcoRI (unknown if destroyed); 3′ cloning site EcoRI (unknown if destroyed)
  Sequencing primers: 5′ Gal4-AD
Terms and licenses: Academic/Nonprofit Terms; Industry Terms: Not Available to Industry
How to cite: pGAD424-rSyntenin1 was a gift from Fritz Rathjen (Addgene plasmid # 89425 ; http://n2t.net/addgene:89425 ; RRID:Addgene_89425)
