[The description below was written by a language model from this plasmid's Addgene catalogue record and pLannotate feature annotations shown in this document.]
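Description:
pGAD424-rSyntenin1 is a yeast two-hybrid "prey" plasmid built on the Clontech pGAD424 backbone, an E. coli/S. cerevisiae shuttle vector. In bacteria it replicates from a high-copy ColE1/pUC-type origin and is selected through the β-lactamase gene (ampicillin resistance). In yeast it is maintained episomally by the 2μ origin and selected by complementation of leucine auxotrophy with the LEU2 gene, which is driven by its own promoter. The sequenced record (about 8.8 kb) also carries backbone remnants with no role in the assay, including lac promoter/operator elements and fragments of lacI, rop and the pBR322 bom region.

The expression cassette uses the S. cerevisiae ADH1 promoter to drive a fusion protein consisting of an SV40 large T antigen nuclear localization signal, the GAL4 transcriptional activation domain and, at the C-terminal end, rat syntenin-1 (Sdcbp), a multifunctional adapter protein. The cDNA was inserted as an EcoRI fragment. The annotated coding region spans about 900 bp, and it is followed by well over a kilobase of unannotated sequence before a short fragment of the ADH1 coding sequence and the ADH1 terminator. The record does not say what this stretch is. When this plasmid is co-expressed with a GAL4 DNA-binding-domain "bait" fusion in a suitable reporter strain, interaction between syntenin-1 and the bait reconstitutes a functional activator and switches on the reporter genes. The associated publication concerns the binding of syntenin-1 to the neural cell recognition molecule neurofascin and the self-association of syntenins, which matches the stated two-hybrid purpose.
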