Features (pLannotate 1.2.2; 18 found; start..end, strand, type, name):
     13..1177    +  rep_origin     2μ ori: yeast 2μ plasmid origin of replication
   1187..1583    +  promoter       ADH1 promoter: S. cerevisiae ADH1; promoter for alcohol dehydrogenase 1
   1629..1648    +  CDS            SV40 NLS (fragment): nuclear localization signal of SV40 (simian virus 40) large T antigen
   1665..2006    +  CDS            GAL4 activation domain: activation domain of the GAL4 transcriptional activator; Saccharomyces cerevisiae GAL4 (truncated)
   2088..2987    +  CDS            Sdcbp: SDCB1_RAT - Experimental evidence at protein level: Swiss-Prot protein existence level 1. Multifunctional adapter protein involved in diverse array of functions including trafficking of transmembrane proteins, neuro and immunomodulation, exosome biogenesis, and tumorigenesis. Positively regulates TGFB1-mediated SMAD2/3 activation and TGFB1-induced epithelial-to-mesenchymal transition (EMT) and cell migration in various cell types. May increase TGFB1 signaling by enhancing cell- surface expression of TGFR1 by preventing the interaction between TGFR1 and CAV1 and subsequent CAV1-dependent intern
   4382..4516    +  CDS            ADH1 (fragment): ADH1_YEAST - Also known as ADC1. Experimental evidence at protein level: Swiss-Prot protein existence level 1. This isozyme preferentially catalyzes the conversion of primary unbranched alcohols to their corresponding aldehydes. Also shows activity toward secondary alcohols. From Saccharomyces cerevisiae (strain ATCC 204508 / S288c) (Baker's yeast).
   4520..4707    +  terminator     ADH1 terminator: S. cerevisiae ADH1; transcription terminator for the S. cerevisiae alcohol dehydrogenase 1 (ADH1) gene
   4831..5922    -  CDS            LEU2: LEU3_YEAST - Experimental evidence at protein level: Swiss-Prot protein existence level 1. Catalyzes the oxidation of 3-carboxy-2-hydroxy-4- methylpentanoate (3-isopropylmalate) to 3-carboxy-4-methyl-2- oxopentanoate. The product decarboxylates to 4-methyl-2 oxopentanoate. From Saccharomyces cerevisiae (strain ATCC 204508 / S288c) (Baker's yeast).
   5923..6328    -  promoter       LEU2 promoter: S. cerevisiae LEU2
   6394..6410    -  protein_bind   lac operator: The lac repressor binds to the lac operator to inhibit transcription in E. coli. This inhibition can be relieved by adding lactose or isopropyl-β-D-thiogalactopyranoside (IPTG). lac repressor encoded by lacI
   6418..6448    -  promoter       lac promoter: promoter for the E. coli lac operon
   6463..6484    -  protein_bind   CAP binding site: CAP binding activates transcription in the presence of cAMP. E. coli catabolite activator protein
   6497..6589    -  CDS            lacI (fragment): lac repressor; lacI; The lac repressor binds to the lac operator to inhibit transcription in E. coli. This inhibition can be relieved by adding lactose or isopropyl-β-D-thiogalactopyranoside (IPTG).
   6772..7360    -  rep_origin     ori: high-copy-number ColE1/pMB1/pBR322/pUC origin of replication
   7531..8391    -  CDS            AmpR: β-lactamase; bla; confers resistance to ampicillin, carbenicillin, and related antibiotics
   8392..8496    -  promoter       AmpR promoter: bla
   8591..8626    +  CDS            rop (fragment): Rop protein, which maintains plasmids at low copy number; rop
   8728..12      +  misc_feature   bom (fragment) (across the origin): basis of mobility region from pBR322
>Addgene plasmid #89425 | pGAD424-rSyntenin1 | addgene full sequence | sequence record 177605 | Addgene NGS Result
GAGTGCACCATAACGCATTTAAGCATAAACACGCACTATGCCGTTCTTCTCATGTATATATATATACAGG
CAACACGCAGATATAGGTGCGACGTGAACAGTGAGCTGTATGTGCGCAGCTCGCGTTGCATTTTCGGAAG
CGCTCGTTTTCGGAAACGCTTTGAAGTTCCTATTCCGAAGTTCCTATTCTCTAGCTAGAAAGTATAGGAA
CTTCAGAGCGCTTTTGAAAACCAAAAGCGCTCTGAAGACGCACTTTCAAAAAACCAAAAACGCACCGGAC
TGTAACGAGCTACTAAAATATTGCGAATACCGCTTCCACAAACATTGCTCAAAAGTATCTCTTTGCTATA
TATCTCTGTGCTATATCCCTATATAACCTACCCATCCACCTTTCGCTCCTTGAACTTGCATCTAAACTCG
ACCTCTACATTTTTTATGTTTATCTCTAGTATTACTCTTTAGACAAAAAAATTGTAGTAAGAACTATTCA
TAGAGTGAATCGAAAACAATACGAAAATGTAAACATTTCCTATACGTAGTATATAGAGACAAAATAGAAG
AAACCGTTCATAATTTTCTGACCAATGAAGAATCATCAACGCTATCACTTTCTGTTCACAAAGTATGCGC
AATCCACATCGGTATAGAATATAATCGGGGATGCCTTTATCTTGAAAAAATGCACCCGCAGCTTCGCTAG
TAATCAGTAAACGCGGGAAGTGGAGTCAGGCTTTTTTTATGGAAGAGAAAATAGACACCAAAGTAGCCTT
CTTCTAACCTTAACGGACCTACAGTGCAAAAAGTTATCAAGAGACTGCATTATAGAGCGCACAAAGGAGA
AAAAAAGTAATCTAAGATGCTTTGTTAGAAAAATAGCGCTCTCGGGATGCATTTTTGTAGAACAAAAAAG
AAGTATAGATTCTTTGTTGGTAAAATAGCGCTCTCGCGTTGCATTTCTGTTCTGTAAAAATGCAGCTCAG
ATTCTTTGTTTGAAAAATTAGCGCTCTCGCGTTGCATTTTTGTTTTACAAAAATGAAGCACAGATTCTTC
GTTGGTAAAATAGCGCTTTCGCGTTGCATTTCTGTTCTGTAAAAATGCAGCTCAGATTCTTTGTTTGAAA
AATTAGCGCTCTCGCGTTGCATTTTTGTTCTACAAAATGAAGCACAGATGCTTCGTTGCTTGCATGCAAC
TTCTTTTCTTTTTTTTTCTTTTCTCTCTCCCCCGTTGTTGTCTCACCATATCCGCAATGACAAAAAAATG
ATGGAAGACACTAAAGGAAAAAATTAACGACAAAGACAGCACCAACAGATGTCGTTGTTCCAGAGCTGAT
GAGGGGTATCTCGAAGCACACGAAACTTTTTCCTTCCTTCATTCACGCACACTACTCTCTAATGAGCAAC
GGTATACGGCCTTCCTTCCAGTTACTTGAATTTGAAATAAAAAAAAGTTTGCTGTCTTGCTATCAAGTAT
AAATAGACCTGCAATTATTAATCTTTTGTTTCCTCGTCATTGTTCTCGTTCCCTTTCTTCCTTGTTTCTT
TTTCTGCACAATATTTCAAGCTATACCAAGCATACAATCAACTCCAAGCTTTGCAAAGATGGATAAAGCG
GAATTAATTCCCGAGCCTCCAAAAAAGAAGAGAAAGGTCGAATTGGGTACCGCCGCCAATTTTAATCAAA
GTGGGAATATTGCTGATAGCTCATTGTCCTTCACTTTCACTAACAGTAGCAACGGTCCGAACCTCATAAC
AACTCAAACAAATTCTCAAGCGCTTTCACAACCAATTGCCTCCTCTAACGTTCATGATAACTTCATGAAT
AATGAAATCACGGCTAGTAAAATTGATGATGGTAATAATTCAAAACCACTGTCACCTGGTTGGACGGACC
AAACTGCGTATAACGCGTTTGGAATCACTACAGGGATGTTTAATACCACTACAATGGATGATGTATATAA
CTATCTATTCGATGATGAAGATACCCCACCAAACCCAAAAAAAGAGATCTCTCGAGGATCCGAATTCGCG
GCCGCGTCGACAGCGGCAGGAACATCGCGGTGTTCGGGGCAGAAAACACCTGCAAAAATGTCTCTCTATC
CATCTCTTGAAGATTTGAAGGTAGACAAAGTAATTCAGGCTCAAACTGCCTCTTCTGCTAATCCTGCCAG
CCAGGCCTTTTTTTTAAATGTGGTCGATTCTGCTGCCTTTCCTCCAGGTGGAAATCTCTATCCTAAACTG
TATCCAGAACTCTCTCAATACATGGGACTGTCTTTAAGTGAAGCTGAAATATGTGAAAACATGCCTGTGG
TCTCTGGAGCGCCAACCCAAGGGCAGTTGGTAGCAAGGCCATCCAGTGTGAACTACATGGTAGCACCTGT
GACAGGTAACGATGCGGGGATTAGGAGAGCAGAGATTAAGCAAGGGATTCGGGAAGTCATTTTGTGTAAG
GATCAAGATGGAAAAATTGGGCTCAGACTGAAGTCAGTAGATAATGGTATATTTGTTCAACTAGTCCAGG
CTAATTCCCCAGCCTCCTTGGTTGGGCTGCGATTTGGGGACCAGGTGCTCCAGATCAATGGTGAAAACTG
TGCCGGCTGGAGCTCCGATAAGGCACACAAGGTGCTCAAGCAGGCCTTTGGAGAGAAGATTACCATGACC
ATTCGTGATAGACCCTTTGAACGGACAGTTACCATGCATAAGGACAGCAGTGGACATGTTGGCTTTATCT
TTAAAAGTGGAAAAATCACATCCATAGTGAAAGACAGTTCTGCTGCCAGAAACGGCCTTCTCACTGATCA
CCACATCTGTGAGATCAACGGACAGAACGTCATTGGCTTGAAGGATGCTCAGATTGCAGATATACTGTCA
ACAGCTGGGACTGTGGTCACCATCACGATCATGCCTGCCTTTATCTTCGAACATATTATTAAACGGATGG
CTCCCAGCATTATGAAAAGCCTGATGGATCACACCATTCCTGAAGTTTAAACCTTGTACAGTGCATCACC
GCCGAACGCTTCCAGTCTTCCTCTTCGGCAACTTCTCTATTTCACCGCACATGAAGCTTTCCCGGATCCA
GGGAGACTGTGCTGCATGGAGACCTGTCTATCTTCCACCATGGCTGGGAACCTCACTCTATCTGAGAGCG
TCTTCAGATTTTAAGATAGGTGTAGCCTTATCCTGGTTTTACAGATGTGAAACTCTCAAAAGATTCCCTG
ACTTTCTAGACTTGGTTCTTTACTGGGAACCTGATGTTTTTCTATAAGCCATTGTGATTAGGATGACTGG
TGTAGGCTTAGCTGTGTCCGAGAACTGGTCTGCTTTCTCCGAGAAGTGCACAGTGCTAGGCACGTGCTTC
AGTTCTGTGGCATATGTGGATTGTAGTACATCAGCATAGTACCTGTAGGATGATTGCCTTTGATCGCTAC
TTTTTAAGTTTGTGTGTGAGTGTGTAAAATTCCAGTTAATCAACACTTCCATTCCACAAAAGCATTATAC
AGTTCTGTGTAGGTGGCAAGAGACTAATGATTGTCACTAAATTCTAACTACCTTCACTTAATGTGCTTCA
GTTGTCGCCTTAACTACAGTAAGCATTTAGAATAAAAGCCAAAATAGAATTATTGCTGCCTTCTGAAACC
TGAGAGGTTAGCTCTCTATCAAGCTGTTCTATGCTAGCCCTGAGCAGCTTACTGGTGTCGCAGAGCTGCC
TAGCTTTACCAAGATTTTCTAGTCACTGCATAAAGGAAACGCCTAAGAGTTGCCGTATTGCTTTCTGAGA
TACAAATTGCTATATATTTCATGTAAAAGTTGTTATACTAAATAGGATAAATTTTGGAGTCTCTTTTTCA
CTCGTAGATTAAGTGGGTAATATCTAATTTGGCACTTGAGTCCTAACATTATGTAACTTTAGCTAGGTTG
GGGTGGGTTTAGAATGTTTCCCTAGTCATCTCAGTTTGTTCCATTTTCTGACTCTATCCTGCAAACAAAA
ATGGCAATGACACTTTATCCTGACTCTTTCCTTCTTAGTTTGTGCCTATCTTATTATTTTATGTGATATT
ATCCTATTAAATGTATAAAAATATTAAATGTCAAAAAAAAAAAAAAAAAAAANAAAAAGTCGACGCGGCC
GCGAATTCCAGATCTATGAATCGTAGATACTGAAAAACCCCGCAAGTTCACTTCAACTGTGCATCGTGCA
CCATCTCAATTTCTTTCATTTATACATCGTTTTGCCTTCTTTTATGTAACTATACTCCTCTAAGTTTCAA
TCTTGGCCATGTAACCTCTGATCTATAGAATTTTTTAAATGACTAGAATTAATGCCCATCTTTTTTTTGG
ACCTAAATTCTTCATGAAAATATATTACGAGGGCTTATTCAGAAGCTTTGGACTTCTTCGCCAGAGGTTT
GGTCAAGTCTCCAATCAAGGTTGTCGGCTTGTCTACCTTGCCAGAAATTTACGAAAAGATGGAAAAGGGT
CAAATCGTTGGTAGATACGTTGTTGACACTTCTAAATAAGCGAATTTCTTATGATTTATGATTTTTATTA
TTAAATAAGTTATAAAAAAAATAAGTGTATACAAATTTTAAAGTGACTCTTAGGTTTTAAAACGAAAATT
CTTATTCTTGAGTAACTCTTTCCTGTAGGTCAGGTTGCTTTCTCAGGTATAGCATGAGGTCGCTCTTATT
GACCACACCTCTACCGGCATGCCGGTCGAAATTCCCCTACCCTATGAACATATTCCATTTTGTAATTTCG
TGTCGTTTCTATTATGAATTTCATTTATAAAGTTTATGTACAAATATCATAAAAAAAGAGAATCTTTTTA
AGCAAGGATTTTCTTAACTTCTTCGGCGACAGCATCACCGACTTCGGTGGTACTGTTGGAACCACCTAAA
TCACCAGTTCTGATACCTGCATCCAAAACCTTTTTAACTGCATCTTCAATGGCCTTACCTTCTTCAGGCA
AGTTCAATGACAATTTCAACATCATTGCAGCAGACAAGATAGTGGCGATAGGGTTGACCTTATTCTTTGG
CAAATCTGGAGCAGAACCGTGGCATGGTTCGTACAAACCAAATGCGGTGTTCTTGTCTGGCAAAGAGGCC
AAGGACGCAGATGGCAACAAACCCAAGGAACCTGGGATAACGGAGGCTTCATCGGAGATGATATCACCAA
ACATGTTGCTGGTGATTATAATACCATTTAGGTGGGTTGGGTTCTTAACTAGGATCATGGCGGCAGAATC
AATCAATTGATGTTGAACCTTCAATGTAGGAAATTCGTTCTTGATGGTTTCCTCCACAGTTTTTCTCCAT
AATCTTGAAGAGGCCAAAACATTAGCTTTATCCAAGGACCAAATAGGCAATGGTGGCTCATGTTGTAGGG
CCATGAAAGCGGCCATTCTTGTGATTCTTTGCACTTCTGGAACGGTGTATTGTTCACTATCCCAAGCGAC
ACCATCACCATCGTCTTCCTTTCTCTTACCAAAGTAAATACCTCCCACTAATTCTCTGACAACAACGAAG
TCAGTACCTTTAGCAAATTGTGGCTTGATTGGAGATAAGTCTAAAAGAGAGTCGGATGCAAAGTTACATG
GTCTTAAGTTGGCGTACAATTGAAGTTCTTTACGGATTTTTAGTAAACCTTGTTCAGGTCTAACACTACC
TGTACCCCATTTAGGACCACCCACAGCACCTAACAAAACGGCATCAGCCTTCTTGGAGGCTTCCAGCGCC
TCATCTGGAAGTGGAACACCTGTAGCATCGATAGCAGCACCACCAATTAAATGATTTTCGAAATCGAACT
TGACATTGGAACGAACATCAGAAATAGCTTTAAGAACCTTAATGGCTTCGGCTGTGATTTCTTGACCAAC
GTGGTCACCTGGCAAAACGACGATCTTCTTAGGGGCAGACATTAGAATGGTATATCCTTGAAATATATAT
ATATATTGCTGAAATGTAAAAGGTAAGAAAAGTTAGAAAGTAAGACGATTGCTAACCACCTATTGGAAAA
AACAATAGGTCCTTAAATAATATTGTCAACTTCAAGTATTGTGATGCAAGCATTTAGTCATGAACGCTTC
TCTATTCTATATGAAAAGCCGGTTCCGGCGCTCTCACCTTTCCTTTTTCTCCCAATTTTTCAGTTGAAAA
AGGTATATGCGTCAGGCGACCTCTGAAATTAACAAAAAATTTCCAGTCATCGAATTTGATTCTGTGCGAT
AGCGCCCCTGTGTGTTCTCGTTATGTTGAGGAAAAAAATAATGGTTGCTAAGAGATTCGAACTCTTGCAT
CTTACGATACCTGAGTATTCCCACAGTTGGGGGATCTCGACTCTAGCTAGAGGATCAATTCGTAATCATG
TCATAGCTGTTTCCTGTGTGAAATTGTTATCCGCTCACAATTCCACACAACATACGAGCCGGAAGCATAA
AGTGTAAAGCCTGGGGTGCCTAATGAGTGAGCTAACTCACATTAATTGCGTTGCGCTCACTGCCCGCTTT
CCAGTCGGGAAACCTGTCGTGCCAGCTGCATTAATGAATCGGCCAACGCGCGGGGAGAGGCGGTTTGCGT
ATTGGGCGCTCTTCCGCTTCCTCGCTCACTGACTCGCTGCGCTCGGTCGTTCGGCTGCGGCGAGCGGTAT
CAGCTCACTCAAAGGCGGTAATACGGTTATCCACAGAATCAGGGGATAACGCAGGAAAGAACATGTGAGC
AAAAGGCCAGCAAAAGGCCAGGAACCGTAAAAAGGCCGCGTTGCTGGCGTTTTTCCATAGGCTCCGCCCC
CCTGACGAGCATCACAAAAATCGACGCTCAAGTCAGAGGTGGCGAAACCCGACAGGACTATAAAGATACC
AGGCGTTTCCCCCTGGAAGCTCCCTCGTGCGCTCTCCTGTTCCGACCCTGCCGCTTACCGGATACCTGTC
CGCCTTTCTCCCTTCGGGAAGCGTGGCGCTTTCTCATAGCTCACGCTGTAGGTATCTCAGTTCGGTGTAG
GTCGTTCGCTCCAAGCTGGGCTGTGTGCACGAACCCCCCGTTCAGCCCGACCGCTGCGCCTTATCCGGTA
ACTATCGTCTTGAGTCCAACCCGGTAAGACACGACTTATCGCCACTGGCAGCAGCCACTGGTAACAGGAT
TAGCAGAGCGAGGTATGTAGGCGGTGCTACAGAGTTCTTGAAGTGGTGGCCTAACTACGGCTACACTAGA
AGAACAGTATTTGGTATCTGCGCTCTGCTGAAGCCAGTTACCTTCGGAAAAAGAGTTGGTAGCTCTTGAT
CCGGCAAACAAACCACCGCTGGTAGCGGTGGTTTTTTTGTTTGCAAGCAGCAGATTACGCGCAGAAAAAA
AGGATCTCAAGAAGATCCTTTGATCTTTTCTACGGGGTCTGACGCTCAGTGGAACGAAAACTCACGTTAA
GGGATTTTGGTCATGAGATTATCAAAAAGGATCTTCACCTAGATCCTTTTAAATTAAAAATGAAGTTTTA
AATCAATCTAAAGTATATATGAGTAAACTTGGTCTGACAGTTACCAATGCTTAATCAGTGAGGCACCTAT
CTCAGCGATCTGTCTATTTCGTTCATCCATAGTTGCCTGACTCCCCGTCGTGTAGATAACTACGATACGG
GAGGGCTTACCATCTGGCCCCAGTGCTGCAATGATACCGCGAGACCCACGCTCACCGGCTCCAGATTTAT
CAGCAATAAACCAGCCAGCCGGAAGGGCCGAGCGCAGAAGTGGTCCTGCAACTTTATCCGCCTCCATCCA
GTCTATTAATTGTTGCCGGGAAGCTAGAGTAAGTAGTTCGCCAGTTAATAGTTTGCGCAACGTTGTTGCC
ATTGCTACAGGCATCGTGGTGTCACGCTCGTCGTTTGGTATGGCTTCATTCAGCTCCGGTTCCCAACGAT
CAAGGCGAGTTACATGATCCCCCATGTTGTGCAAAAAAGCGGTTAGCTCCTTCGGTCCTCCGATCGTTGT
CAGAAGTAAGTTGGCCGCAGTGTTATCACTCATGGTTATGGCAGCACTGCATAATTCTCTTACTGTCATG
CCATCCGTAAGATGCTTTTCTGTGACTGGTGAGTACTCAACCAAGTCATTCTGAGAATAGTGTATGCGGC
GACCGAGTTGCTCTTGCCCGGCGTCAATACGGGATAATACCGCGCCACATAGCAGAACTTTAAAAGTGCT
CATCATTGGAAAACGTTCTTCGGGGCGAAAACTCTCAAGGATCTTACCGCTGTTGAGATCCAGTTCGATG
TAACCCACTCGTGCACCCAACTGATCTTCAGCATCTTTTACTTTCACCAGCGTTTCTGGGTGAGCAAAAA
CAGGAAGGCAAAATGCCGCAAAAAAGGGAATAAGGGCGACACGGAAATGTTGAATACTCATACTCTTCCT
TTTTCAATATTATTGAAGCATTTATCAGGGTTATTGTCTCATGAGCGGATACATATTTGAATGTATTTAG
AAAAATAAACAAATAGGGGTTCCGCGCACATTTCCCCGAAAAGTGCCACCTGACGTCTAAGAAACCATTA
TTATCATGACATTAACCTATAAAAATAGGCGTATCACGAGGCCCTTTCGTCTCGCGCGTTTCGGTGATGA
CGGTGAAAACCTCTGACACATGCAGCTCCCGGAGACGGTCACAGCTTGTCTGTAAGCGGATGCCGGGAGC
AGACAAGCCCGTCAGGGCGCGTCAGCGGGTGTTGGCGGGTGTCGGGGCTGGCTTAACTATGCGGCATCAG
AGCAGATTGTACTGA
